Addgene plasmid #210136: lentiCRISPR v2-sgWAVE2-2
Purpose: knock out WAVE2 in mammalian cells
Depositing lab: Boyi Gan. Depositing organization: University of Texas MD Anderson Cancer Center. Publication: Actin cytoskeleton vulnerability to disulfide stress mediates disulfidptosis. Liu X, Nie L, Zhang Y, Yan Y, Wang C, Colic M, Olszewski K, Horbath A, Chen X, Lei G, Mao C, Wu S, Zhuang L, Poyurovsky MV, James You M, Hart T, Billadeau DD, Chen J, Gan B. Nat Cell Biol. 2023 Mar;25(3):404-414. doi: 10.1038/s41556-023-01091-2. Epub 2023 Feb 6. PubMed 36747082.
Backbone
  Vector backbone: lentiCRISPR v2
  Backbone manufacturer: Feng Zhang
  Backbone size w/o insert (bp): 12000
  Total vector size (bp): 12000
  Vector type: CRISPR
  Selectable markers: Puromycin
Growth in bacteria
  Bacterial resistance: Ampicillin, 100 μg/mL
  Growth temperature: 37°C
  Growth strain: NEB Stable
  Copy number: High Copy
Gene/Insert
  Gene/Insert name: Actin-binding protein WASF2 (alt names: WAVE2; WASF2)
  gRNA/shRNA sequence: GGGGTAAGATTGTTGAGAGG
  Species: H. sapiens (human)
  GenBank ID: NM_006990.5
  Entrez Gene: WASF2 (a.k.a. IMD2, SCAR2, WASF4, WAVE2, dJ393P12.2)
Terms and licenses: Academic/Nonprofit Terms; Industry Terms: Not Available to Industry
How to cite: lentiCRISPR v2-sgWAVE2-2 was a gift from Boyi Gan (Addgene plasmid # 210136 ; http://n2t.net/addgene:210136 ; RRID:Addgene_210136)
