[The description below was written by a language model from this plasmid's Addgene catalogue record and pLannotate feature annotations shown in this document.]
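Description:
lentiCRISPR v2-sgWAVE2-2 is a third-generation, self-inactivating HIV-1-based lentiviral CRISPR plasmid built on the lentiCRISPR v2 backbone, designed to knock out human WASF2 (WAVE2), an actin-binding protein, in mammalian cells. It is an all-in-one design. A human U6 RNA polymerase III promoter drives a single guide RNA, made up of a WASF2-targeting spacer fused to the Streptococcus pyogenes gRNA scaffold. Downstream, an EF-1α core promoter drives S. pyogenes Cas9, followed by a puromycin N-acetyltransferase coding sequence and a WPRE that enhances transcript expression. The feature table does not annotate the element linking Cas9 to the puromycin marker, or any tags or nuclear localisation signals on Cas9. Transduced cells therefore receive guide, nuclease and a puromycin selection marker from one integrated provirus.

The viral cassette is framed by a CMV enhancer/promoter-driven truncated 5' LTR and a ΔU3 3' LTR. It also contains the Ψ packaging signal, a gag fragment, the RRE for Rev-dependent export and the cPPT/CTS. Virus production therefore depends on packaging and envelope functions supplied in trans. Outside the LTRs are a bGH polyadenylation signal, an f1 origin, an SV40/EM7-driven bleomycin/Zeocin resistance cassette with an SV40 poly(A) signal, a high-copy ColE1/pUC origin and an ampicillin resistance gene for propagation in E. coli.

The catalogue lists the vector as about 12 kb, whereas the sequenced record is 13,013 nt. The "-2" in the name suggests it is one of several WAVE2 guides. It was deposited with a study on actin cytoskeleton vulnerability to disulfide stress and disulfidptosis.
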