Features (pLannotate 1.2.2; 33 found; start..end, strand, type, name):
    204..384     +  LTR            5' LTR (truncated): truncated 5' long terminal repeat (LTR) from HIV-1
    431..556     +  misc_feature   HIV-1 Ψ: packaging signal of human immunodeficiency virus type 1
    540..903     +  CDS            HIV-1 gag (fragment): gag protein from human immunodeficiency virus 1; gag
   1049..1282    +  misc_feature   RRE: The Rev response element (RRE) of HIV-1 allows for Rev-dependent mRNA export from the nucleus to the cytoplasm.
   1659..1759    +  CDS            Rev (fragment): human immunodeficiency virus 1 (HIV-1) Rev protein; rev; enhances nuclear export of unspliced and incompletely spliced viral mRNAs
   1809..1926    +  misc_feature   cPPT/CTS: central polypurine tract and central termination sequence of HIV-1
   1977..2217    +  promoter       U6 promoter: RNA polymerase III promoter for human U6 snRNA
   2247..2322    +  misc_RNA       gRNA scaffold: guide RNA scaffold for the Streptococcus pyogenes CRISPR/Cas9 system
   2340..2358    +  CDS            small t antigen (fragment): SV40 (simian virus 40) small t antigen
   2384..2595    +  promoter       EF-1α core promoter: core promoter for human elongation factor EF-1α
   2620..6723    +  CDS            Cas9: Cas9 (Csn1) endonuclease from the Streptococcus pyogenes Type II CRISPR/Cas system generates RNA-guided double strand breaks in DNA
   6861..7458    +  CDS            PuroR (fragment): puromycin N-acetyltransferase; pac from Streptomyces; confers resistance to puromycin
   7474..8062    +  misc_feature   WPRE: woodchuck hepatitis virus posttranscriptional regulatory element
   8113..8132    +  misc_feature   cPPT/CTS (fragment): central polypurine tract and central termination sequence of HIV-1
   8134..8367    +  LTR            3' LTR (ΔU3): self-inactivating 3' long terminal repeat (LTR) from HIV-1
   8399..8623    +  polyA_signal   bGH poly(A) signal: bovine growth hormone polyadenylation signal
   8627..8648    +  promoter       SV40 promoter (fragment): SV40 enhancer and early promoter
   8669..9097    +  rep_origin     f1 ori (sequence partly withheld): f1 bacteriophage origin of replication; arrow indicates direction of (+) strand synthesis
   9111..9440    +  promoter       SV40 promoter: SV40 enhancer and early promoter
   9488..9535    +  promoter       EM7 promoter: synthetic bacterial promoter&nbsp
   9554..9928    +  CDS            BleoR: antibiotic-binding protein; Sh ble from Streptoalloteichus hindustanus; confers resistance to bleomycin, phleomycin, and Zeocin™
   9938..10063   +  CDS            ble (fragment): BLE_KLEPN - Experimental evidence at protein level: Swiss-Prot protein existence level 1. Binding protein with a strong affinity to the bleomycin family of antibiotics. Binds to CL990; an antimitotic-antibiotic compound. From Klebsiella pneumoniae.
  10058..10179   +  polyA_signal   SV40 poly(A) signal: SV40 polyadenylation signal
  10250..10272   -  protein_bind   lac operator (fragment): The lac repressor binds to the lac operator to inhibit transcription in E. coli. This inhibition can be relieved by adding lactose or isopropyl-β-D-thiogalactopyranoside (IPTG). lac repressor encoded by lacI
  10276..10306   -  promoter       lac promoter: promoter for the E. coli lac operon
  10321..10342   -  protein_bind   CAP binding site: CAP binding activates transcription in the presence of cAMP. E. coli catabolite activator protein
  10355..10447   -  CDS            lacI (fragment): lac repressor; lacI; The lac repressor binds to the lac operator to inhibit transcription in E. coli. This inhibition can be relieved by adding lactose or isopropyl-β-D-thiogalactopyranoside (IPTG).
  10630..11218   -  rep_origin     ori: high-copy-number ColE1/pMB1/pBR322/pUC origin of replication
  11389..12249   -  CDS            AmpR: β-lactamase; bla; confers resistance to ampicillin, carbenicillin, and related antibiotics
  12250..12354   -  promoter       AmpR promoter: bla
  12413..12465   -  misc_feature   bom (fragment): basis of mobility region from pBR322
  12620..12999   +  enhancer       CMV enhancer: human cytomegalovirus immediate early enhancer
  13000..186     +  promoter       CMV promoter (across the origin): human cytomegalovirus (CMV) immediate early promoter
>Addgene plasmid #210136 | lentiCRISPR v2-sgWAVE2-2 | addgene full sequence | sequence record 413637 | Addgene NGS Result
GCAGTACATCAATGGGCGTGGATAGCGGTTTGACTCACGGGGATTTCCAAGTCTCCACCCCATTGACGTC
AATGGGAGTTTGTTTTGGCACCAAAATCAACGGGACTTTCCAAAATGTCGTAACAACTCCGCCCCATTGA
CGCAAATGGGCGGTAGGCGTGTACGGTGGGAGGTCTATATAAGCAGCGCGTTTTGCCTGTACTGGGTCTC
TCTGGTTAGACCAGATCTGAGCCTGGGAGCTCTCTGGCTAACTAGGGAACCCACTGCTTAAGCCTCAATA
AAGCTTGCCTTGAGTGCTTCAAGTAGTGTGTGCCCGTCTGTTGTGTGACTCTGGTAACTAGAGATCCCTC
AGACCCTTTTAGTCAGTGTGGAAAATCTCTAGCAGTGGCGCCCGAACAGGGACTTGAAAGCGAAAGGGAA
ACCAGAGGAGCTCTCTCGACGCAGGACTCGGCTTGCTGAAGCGCGCACGGCAAGAGGCGAGGGGCGGCGA
CTGGTGAGTACGCCAAAAATTTTGACTAGCGGAGGCTAGAAGGAGAGAGATGGGTGCGAGAGCGTCAGTA
TTAAGCGGGGGAGAATTAGATCGCGATGGGAAAAAATTCGGTTAAGGCCAGGGGGAAAGAAAAAATATAA
ATTAAAACATATAGTATGGGCAAGCAGGGAGCTAGAACGATTCGCAGTTAATCCTGGCCTGTTAGAAACA
TCAGAAGGCTGTAGACAAATACTGGGACAGCTACAACCATCCCTTCAGACAGGATCAGAAGAACTTAGAT
CATTATATAATACAGTAGCAACCCTCTATTGTGTGCATCAAAGGATAGAGATAAAAGACACCAAGGAAGC
TTTAGACAAGATAGAGGAAGAGCAAAACAAAAGTAAGACCACCGCACAGCAAGCGGCCGCTGATCTTCAG
ACCTGGAGGAGGAGATATGAGGGACAATTGGAGAAGTGAATTATATAAATATAAAGTAGTAAAAATTGAA
CCATTAGGAGTAGCACCCACCAAGGCAAAGAGAAGAGTGGTGCAGAGAGAAAAAAGAGCAGTGGGAATAG
GAGCTTTGTTCCTTGGGTTCTTGGGAGCAGCAGGAAGCACTATGGGCGCAGCGTCAATGACGCTGACGGT
ACAGGCCAGACAATTATTGTCTGGTATAGTGCAGCAGCAGAACAATTTGCTGAGGGCTATTGAGGCGCAA
CAGCATCTGTTGCAACTCACAGTCTGGGGCATCAAGCAGCTCCAGGCAAGAATCCTGGCTGTGGAAAGAT
ACCTAAAGGATCAACAGCTCCTGGGGATTTGGGGTTGCTCTGGAAAACTCATTTGCACCACTGCTGTGCC
TTGGAATGCTAGTTGGAGTAATAAATCTCTGGAACAGATTTGGAATCACACGACCTGGATGGAGTGGGAC
AGAGAAATTAACAATTACACAAGCTTAATACACTCCTTAATTGAAGAATCGCAAAACCAGCAAGAAAAGA
ATGAACAAGAATTATTGGAATTAGATAAATGGGCAAGTTTGTGGAATTGGTTTAACATAACAAATTGGCT
GTGGTATATAAAATTATTCATAATGATAGTAGGAGGCTTGGTAGGTTTAAGAATAGTTTTTGCTGTACTT
TCTATAGTGAATAGAGTTAGGCAGGGATATTCACCATTATCGTTTCAGACCCACCTCCCAACCCCGAGGG
GACCCGACAGGCCCGAAGGAATAGAAGAAGAAGGTGGAGAGAGAGACAGAGACAGATCCATTCGATTAGT
GAACGGATCGGCACTGCGTGCGCCAATTCTGCAGACAAATGGCAGTATTCATCCACAATTTTAAAAGAAA
AGGGGGGATTGGGGGGTACAGTGCAGGGGAAAGAATAGTAGACATAATAGCAACAGACATACAAACTAAA
GAATTACAAAAACAAATTACAAAAATTCAAAATTTTCGGGTTTATTACAGGGACAGCAGAGATCCAGTTT
GGTTAATTAAGGTACCGAGGGCCTATTTCCCATGATTCCTTCATATTTGCATATACGATACAAGGCTGTT
AGAGAGATAATTAGAATTAATTTGACTGTAAACACAAAGATATTAGTACAAAATACGTGACGTAGAAAGT
AATAATTTCTTGGGTAGTTTGCAGTTTTAAAATTATGTTTTAAAATGGACTATCATATGCTTACCGTAAC
TTGAAAGTATTTCGATTTCTTGGCTTTATATATCTTGTGGAAAGGACGAAACACCGGGGGTAAGATTGTT
GAGAGGGTTTTAGAGCTAGAAATAGCAAGTTAAAATAAGGCTAGTCCGTTATCAACTTGAAAAAGTGGCA
CCGAGTCGGTGCTTTTTTGAATTCGCTAGCTAGGTCTTGAAAGGAGTGGGAATTGGCTCCGGTGCCCGTC
AGTGGGCAGAGCGCACATCGCCCACAGTCCCCGAGAAGTTGGGGGGAGGGGTCGGCAATTGATCCGGTGC
CTAGAGAAGGTGGCGCGGGGTAAACTGGGAAAGTGATGTCGTGTACTGGCTCCGCCTTTTTCCCGAGGGT
GGGGGAGAACCGTATATAAGTGCAGTAGTCGCCGTGAACGTTCTTTTTCGCAACGGGTTTGCCGCCAGAA
CACAGGACCGGTTCTAGAGCGCTGCCACCATGGACAAGAAGTACAGCATCGGCCTGGACATCGGCACCAA
CTCTGTGGGCTGGGCCGTGATCACCGACGAGTACAAGGTGCCCAGCAAGAAATTCAAGGTGCTGGGCAAC
ACCGACCGGCACAGCATCAAGAAGAACCTGATCGGAGCCCTGCTGTTCGACAGCGGCGAAACAGCCGAGG
CCACCCGGCTGAAGAGAACCGCCAGAAGAAGATACACCAGACGGAAGAACCGGATCTGCTATCTGCAAGA
GATCTTCAGCAACGAGATGGCCAAGGTGGACGACAGCTTCTTCCACAGACTGGAAGAGTCCTTCCTGGTG
GAAGAGGATAAGAAGCACGAGCGGCACCCCATCTTCGGCAACATCGTGGACGAGGTGGCCTACCACGAGA
AGTACCCCACCATCTACCACCTGAGAAAGAAACTGGTGGACAGCACCGACAAGGCCGACCTGCGGCTGAT
CTATCTGGCCCTGGCCCACATGATCAAGTTCCGGGGCCACTTCCTGATCGAGGGCGACCTGAACCCCGAC
AACAGCGACGTGGACAAGCTGTTCATCCAGCTGGTGCAGACCTACAACCAGCTGTTCGAGGAAAACCCCA
TCAACGCCAGCGGCGTGGACGCCAAGGCCATCCTGTCTGCCAGACTGAGCAAGAGCAGACGGCTGGAAAA
TCTGATCGCCCAGCTGCCCGGCGAGAAGAAGAATGGCCTGTTCGGAAACCTGATTGCCCTGAGCCTGGGC
CTGACCCCCAACTTCAAGAGCAACTTCGACCTGGCCGAGGATGCCAAACTGCAGCTGAGCAAGGACACCT
ACGACGACGACCTGGACAACCTGCTGGCCCAGATCGGCGACCAGTACGCCGACCTGTTTCTGGCCGCCAA
GAACCTGTCCGACGCCATCCTGCTGAGCGACATCCTGAGAGTGAACACCGAGATCACCAAGGCCCCCCTG
AGCGCCTCTATGATCAAGAGATACGACGAGCACCACCAGGACCTGACCCTGCTGAAAGCTCTCGTGCGGC
AGCAGCTGCCTGAGAAGTACAAAGAGATTTTCTTCGACCAGAGCAAGAACGGCTACGCCGGCTACATTGA
CGGCGGAGCCAGCCAGGAAGAGTTCTACAAGTTCATCAAGCCCATCCTGGAAAAGATGGACGGCACCGAG
GAACTGCTCGTGAAGCTGAACAGAGAGGACCTGCTGCGGAAGCAGCGGACCTTCGACAACGGCAGCATCC
CCCACCAGATCCACCTGGGAGAGCTGCACGCCATTCTGCGGCGGCAGGAAGATTTTTACCCATTCCTGAA
GGACAACCGGGAAAAGATCGAGAAGATCCTGACCTTCCGCATCCCCTACTACGTGGGCCCTCTGGCCAGG
GGAAACAGCAGATTCGCCTGGATGACCAGAAAGAGCGAGGAAACCATCACCCCCTGGAACTTCGAGGAAG
TGGTGGACAAGGGCGCTTCCGCCCAGAGCTTCATCGAGCGGATGACCAACTTCGATAAGAACCTGCCCAA
CGAGAAGGTGCTGCCCAAGCACAGCCTGCTGTACGAGTACTTCACCGTGTATAACGAGCTGACCAAAGTG
AAATACGTGACCGAGGGAATGAGAAAGCCCGCCTTCCTGAGCGGCGAGCAGAAAAAGGCCATCGTGGACC
TGCTGTTCAAGACCAACCGGAAAGTGACCGTGAAGCAGCTGAAAGAGGACTACTTCAAGAAAATCGAGTG
CTTCGACTCCGTGGAAATCTCCGGCGTGGAAGATCGGTTCAACGCCTCCCTGGGCACATACCACGATCTG
CTGAAAATTATCAAGGACAAGGACTTCCTGGACAATGAGGAAAACGAGGACATTCTGGAAGATATCGTGC
TGACCCTGACACTGTTTGAGGACAGAGAGATGATCGAGGAACGGCTGAAAACCTATGCCCACCTGTTCGA
CGACAAAGTGATGAAGCAGCTGAAGCGGCGGAGATACACCGGCTGGGGCAGGCTGAGCCGGAAGCTGATC
AACGGCATCCGGGACAAGCAGTCCGGCAAGACAATCCTGGATTTCCTGAAGTCCGACGGCTTCGCCAACA
GAAACTTCATGCAGCTGATCCACGACGACAGCCTGACCTTTAAAGAGGACATCCAGAAAGCCCAGGTGTC
CGGCCAGGGCGATAGCCTGCACGAGCACATTGCCAATCTGGCCGGCAGCCCCGCCATTAAGAAGGGCATC
CTGCAGACAGTGAAGGTGGTGGACGAGCTCGTGAAAGTGATGGGCCGGCACAAGCCCGAGAACATCGTGA
TCGAAATGGCCAGAGAGAACCAGACCACCCAGAAGGGACAGAAGAACAGCCGCGAGAGAATGAAGCGGAT
CGAAGAGGGCATCAAAGAGCTGGGCAGCCAGATCCTGAAAGAACACCCCGTGGAAAACACCCAGCTGCAG
AACGAGAAGCTGTACCTGTACTACCTGCAGAATGGGCGGGATATGTACGTGGACCAGGAACTGGACATCA
ACCGGCTGTCCGACTACGATGTGGACCATATCGTGCCTCAGAGCTTTCTGAAGGACGACTCCATCGACAA
CAAGGTGCTGACCAGAAGCGACAAGAACCGGGGCAAGAGCGACAACGTGCCCTCCGAAGAGGTCGTGAAG
AAGATGAAGAACTACTGGCGGCAGCTGCTGAACGCCAAGCTGATTACCCAGAGAAAGTTCGACAATCTGA
CCAAGGCCGAGAGAGGCGGCCTGAGCGAACTGGATAAGGCCGGCTTCATCAAGAGACAGCTGGTGGAAAC
CCGGCAGATCACAAAGCACGTGGCACAGATCCTGGACTCCCGGATGAACACTAAGTACGACGAGAATGAC
AAGCTGATCCGGGAAGTGAAAGTGATCACCCTGAAGTCCAAGCTGGTGTCCGATTTCCGGAAGGATTTCC
AGTTTTACAAAGTGCGCGAGATCAACAACTACCACCACGCCCACGACGCCTACCTGAACGCCGTCGTGGG
AACCGCCCTGATCAAAAAGTACCCTAAGCTGGAAAGCGAGTTCGTGTACGGCGACTACAAGGTGTACGAC
GTGCGGAAGATGATCGCCAAGAGCGAGCAGGAAATCGGCAAGGCTACCGCCAAGTACTTCTTCTACAGCA
ACATCATGAACTTTTTCAAGACCGAGATTACCCTGGCCAACGGCGAGATCCGGAAGCGGCCTCTGATCGA
GACAAACGGCGAAACCGGGGAGATCGTGTGGGATAAGGGCCGGGATTTTGCCACCGTGCGGAAAGTGCTG
AGCATGCCCCAAGTGAATATCGTGAAAAAGACCGAGGTGCAGACAGGCGGCTTCAGCAAAGAGTCTATCC
TGCCCAAGAGGAACAGCGATAAGCTGATCGCCAGAAAGAAGGACTGGGACCCTAAGAAGTACGGCGGCTT
CGACAGCCCCACCGTGGCCTATTCTGTGCTGGTGGTGGCCAAAGTGGAAAAGGGCAAGTCCAAGAAACTG
AAGAGTGTGAAAGAGCTGCTGGGGATCACCATCATGGAAAGAAGCAGCTTCGAGAAGAATCCCATCGACT
TTCTGGAAGCCAAGGGCTACAAAGAAGTGAAAAAGGACCTGATCATCAAGCTGCCTAAGTACTCCCTGTT
CGAGCTGGAAAACGGCCGGAAGAGAATGCTGGCCTCTGCCGGCGAACTGCAGAAGGGAAACGAACTGGCC
CTGCCCTCCAAATATGTGAACTTCCTGTACCTGGCCAGCCACTATGAGAAGCTGAAGGGCTCCCCCGAGG
ATAATGAGCAGAAACAGCTGTTTGTGGAACAGCACAAGCACTACCTGGACGAGATCATCGAGCAGATCAG
CGAGTTCTCCAAGAGAGTGATCCTGGCCGACGCTAATCTGGACAAAGTGCTGTCCGCCTACAACAAGCAC
CGGGATAAGCCCATCAGAGAGCAGGCCGAGAATATCATCCACCTGTTTACCCTGACCAATCTGGGAGCCC
CTGCCGCCTTCAAGTACTTTGACACCACCATCGACCGGAAGAGGTACACCAGCACCAAAGAGGTGCTGGA
CGCCACCCTGATCCACCAGAGCATCACCGGCCTGTACGAGACACGGATCGACCTGTCTCAGCTGGGAGGC
GACAAGCGACCTGCCGCCACAAAGAAGGCTGGACAGGCTAAGAAGAAGAAAGATTACAAAGACGATGACG
ATAAGGGATCCGGCGCAACAAACTTCTCTCTGCTGAAACAAGCCGGAGATGTCGAAGAGAATCCTGGACC
GACCGAGTACAAGCCCACGGTGCGCCTCGCCACCCGCGACGACGTCCCCAGGGCCGTACGCACCCTCGCC
GCCGCGTTCGCCGACTACCCCGCCACGCGCCACACCGTCGATCCGGACCGCCACATCGAGCGGGTCACCG
AGCTGCAAGAACTCTTCCTCACGCGCGTCGGGCTCGACATCGGCAAGGTGTGGGTCGCGGACGACGGCGC
CGCGGTGGCGGTCTGGACCACGCCGGAGAGCGTCGAAGCGGGGGCGGTGTTCGCCGAGATCGGCCCGCGC
ATGGCCGAGTTGAGCGGTTCCCGGCTGGCCGCGCAGCAACAGATGGAAGGCCTCCTGGCGCCGCACCGGC
CCAAGGAGCCCGCGTGGTTCCTGGCCACCGTCGGAGTCTCGCCCGACCACCAGGGCAAGGGTCTGGGCAG
CGCCGTCGTGCTCCCCGGAGTGGAGGCGGCCGAGCGCGCCGGGGTGCCCGCCTTCCTGGAGACCTCCGCG
CCCCGCAACCTCCCCTTCTACGAGCGGCTCGGCTTCACCGTCACCGCCGACGTCGAGGTGCCCGAAGGAC
CGCGCACCTGGTGCATGACCCGCAAGCCCGGTGCCTGAACGCGTTAAGTCGACAATCAACCTCTGGATTA
CAAAATTTGTGAAAGATTGACTGGTATTCTTAACTATGTTGCTCCTTTTACGCTATGTGGATACGCTGCT
TTAATGCCTTTGTATCATGCTATTGCTTCCCGTATGGCTTTCATTTTCTCCTCCTTGTATAAATCCTGGT
TGCTGTCTCTTTATGAGGAGTTGTGGCCCGTTGTCAGGCAACGTGGCGTGGTGTGCACTGTGTTTGCTGA
CGCAACCCCCACTGGTTGGGGCATTGCCACCACCTGTCAGCTCCTTTCCGGGACTTTCGCTTTCCCCCTC
CCTATTGCCACGGCGGAACTCATCGCCGCCTGCCTTGCCCGCTGCTGGACAGGGGCTCGGCTGTTGGGCA
CTGACAATTCCGTGGTGTTGTCGGGGAAATCATCGTCCTTTCCTTGGCTGCTCGCCTGTGTTGCCACCTG
GATTCTGCGCGGGACGTCCTTCTGCTACGTCCCTTCGGCCCTCAATCCAGCGGACCTTCCTTCCCGCGGC
CTGCTGCCGGCTCTGCGGCCTCTTCCGCGTCTTCGCCTTCGCCCTCAGACGAGTCGGATCTCCCTTTGGG
CCGCCTCCCCGCGTCGACTTTAAGACCAATGACTTACAAGGCAGCTGTAGATCTTAGCCACTTTTTAAAA
GAAAAGGGGGGACTGGAAGGGCTAATTCACTCCCAACGAAGACAAGATCTGCTTTTTGCTTGTACTGGGT
CTCTCTGGTTAGACCAGATCTGAGCCTGGGAGCTCTCTGGCTAACTAGGGAACCCACTGCTTAAGCCTCA
ATAAAGCTTGCCTTGAGTGCTTCAAGTAGTGTGTGCCCGTCTGTTGTGTGACTCTGGTAACTAGAGATCC
CTCAGACCCTTTTAGTCAGTGTGGAAAATCTCTAGCAGGGCCCGTTTAAACCCGCTGATCAGCCTCGACT
GTGCCTTCTAGTTGCCAGCCATCTGTTGTTTGCCCCTCCCCCGTGCCTTCCTTGACCCTGGAAGGTGCCA
CTCCCACTGTCCTTTCCTAATAAAATGAGGAAATTGCATCGCATTGTCTGAGTAGGTGTCATTCTATTCT
GGGGGGTGGGGTGGGGCAGGACAGCAAGGGGGAGGATTGGGAAGACAATAGCAGGCATGCTGGGGATGCG
GTGGGCTCTATGGCTTCTGAGGCGGAAAGAACCAGCTGGGGCTCTAGGGGGTATCCCC
[124 nt withheld, positions 8669-8792]
C
[91 nt withheld, positions 8794-8884]
A
[49 nt withheld, positions 8886-8934]
CCTTTGACGTTGGAGTCCACGTTCTTT
[37 nt withheld, positions 8962-8998]
ACCCTATCTCGGTCTATTCTTTTGATTTATAAGGGATTTTGCCGATTTCGGCCTATTGGTTAAAAAATGA
GCTGATTTAACAAAAATTTAACGCGAATTAATTCTGTGGAATGTGTGTCAGTTAGGGTGTGGAAAGTCCC
CAGGCTCCCCAGCAGGCAGAAGTATGCAAAGCATGCATCTCAATTAGTCAGCAACCAGGTGTGGAAAGTC
CCCAGGCTCCCCAGCAGGCAGAAGTATGCAAAGCATGCATCTCAATTAGTCAGCAACCATAGTCCCGCCC
CTAACTCCGCCCATCCCGCCCCTAACTCCGCCCAGTTCCGCCCATTCTCCGCCCCATGGCTGACTAATTT
TTTTTATTTATGCAGAGGCCGAGGCCGCCTCTGCCTCTGAGCTATTCCAGAAGTAGTGAGGAGGCTTTTT
TGGAGGCCTAGGCTTTTGCAAAAAGCTCCCGGGAGCTTGTATATCCATTTTCGGATCTGATCAGCACGTG
TTGACAATTAATCATCGGCATAGTATATCGGCATAGTATAATACGACAAGGTGAGGAACTAAACCATGGC
CAAGTTGACCAGTGCCGTTCCGGTGCTCACCGCGCGCGACGTCGCCGGAGCGGTCGAGTTCTGGACCGAC
CGGCTCGGGTTCTCCCGGGACTTCGTGGAGGACGACTTCGCCGGTGTGGTCCGGGACGACGTGACCCTGT
TCATCAGCGCGGTCCAGGACCAGGTGGTGCCGGACAACACCCTGGCCTGGGTGTGGGTGCGCGGCCTGGA
CGAGCTGTACGCCGAGTGGTCGGAGGTCGTGTCCACGAACTTCCGGGACGCCTCCGGGCCGGCCATGACC
GAGATCGGCGAGCAGCCGTGGGGGCGGGAGTTCGCCCTGCGCGACCCGGCCGGCAACTGCGTGCACTTCG
TGGCCGAGGAGCAGGACTGACACGTGCTACGAGATTTCGATTCCACCGCCGCCTTCTATGAAAGGTTGGG
CTTCGGAATCGTTTTCCGGGACGCCGGCTGGATGATCCTCCAGCGCGGGGATCTCATGCTGGAGTTCTTC
GCCCACCCCAACTTGTTTATTGCAGCTTATAATGGTTACAAATAAAGCAATAGCATCACAAATTTCACAA
ATAAAGCATTTTTTTCACTGCATTCTAGTTGTGGTTTGTCCAAACTCATCAATGTATCTTATCATGTCTG
TATACCGTCGACCTCTAGCTAGAGCTTGGCGTAATCATGGTCATAGCTGTTTCCTGTGTGAAATTGTTAT
CCGCTCACAATTCCACACAACATACGAGCCGGAAGCATAAAGTGTAAAGCCTGGGGTGCCTAATGAGTGA
GCTAACTCACATTAATTGCGTTGCGCTCACTGCCCGCTTTCCAGTCGGGAAACCTGTCGTGCCAGCTGCA
TTAATGAATCGGCCAACGCGCGGGGAGAGGCGGTTTGCGTATTGGGCGCTCTTCCGCTTCCTCGCTCACT
GACTCGCTGCGCTCGGTCGTTCGGCTGCGGCGAGCGGTATCAGCTCACTCAAAGGCGGTAATACGGTTAT
CCACAGAATCAGGGGATAACGCAGGAAAGAACATGTGAGCAAAAGGCCAGCAAAAGGCCAGGAACCGTAA
AAAGGCCGCGTTGCTGGCGTTTTTCCATAGGCTCCGCCCCCCTGACGAGCATCACAAAAATCGACGCTCA
AGTCAGAGGTGGCGAAACCCGACAGGACTATAAAGATACCAGGCGTTTCCCCCTGGAAGCTCCCTCGTGC
GCTCTCCTGTTCCGACCCTGCCGCTTACCGGATACCTGTCCGCCTTTCTCCCTTCGGGAAGCGTGGCGCT
TTCTCATAGCTCACGCTGTAGGTATCTCAGTTCGGTGTAGGTCGTTCGCTCCAAGCTGGGCTGTGTGCAC
GAACCCCCCGTTCAGCCCGACCGCTGCGCCTTATCCGGTAACTATCGTCTTGAGTCCAACCCGGTAAGAC
ACGACTTATCGCCACTGGCAGCAGCCACTGGTAACAGGATTAGCAGAGCGAGGTATGTAGGCGGTGCTAC
AGAGTTCTTGAAGTGGTGGCCTAACTACGGCTACACTAGAAGAACAGTATTTGGTATCTGCGCTCTGCTG
AAGCCAGTTACCTTCGGAAAAAGAGTTGGTAGCTCTTGATCCGGCAAACAAACCACCGCTGGTAGCGGTG
GTTTTTTTGTTTGCAAGCAGCAGATTACGCGCAGAAAAAAAGGATCTCAAGAAGATCCTTTGATCTTTTC
TACGGGGTCTGACGCTCAGTGGAACGAAAACTCACGTTAAGGGATTTTGGTCATGAGATTATCAAAAAGG
ATCTTCACCTAGATCCTTTTAAATTAAAAATGAAGTTTTAAATCAATCTAAAGTATATATGAGTAAACTT
GGTCTGACAGTTACCAATGCTTAATCAGTGAGGCACCTATCTCAGCGATCTGTCTATTTCGTTCATCCAT
AGTTGCCTGACTCCCCGTCGTGTAGATAACTACGATACGGGAGGGCTTACCATCTGGCCCCAGTGCTGCA
ATGATACCGCGAGACCCACGCTCACCGGCTCCAGATTTATCAGCAATAAACCAGCCAGCCGGAAGGGCCG
AGCGCAGAAGTGGTCCTGCAACTTTATCCGCCTCCATCCAGTCTATTAATTGTTGCCGGGAAGCTAGAGT
AAGTAGTTCGCCAGTTAATAGTTTGCGCAACGTTGTTGCCATTGCTACAGGCATCGTGGTGTCACGCTCG
TCGTTTGGTATGGCTTCATTCAGCTCCGGTTCCCAACGATCAAGGCGAGTTACATGATCCCCCATGTTGT
GCAAAAAAGCGGTTAGCTCCTTCGGTCCTCCGATCGTTGTCAGAAGTAAGTTGGCCGCAGTGTTATCACT
CATGGTTATGGCAGCACTGCATAATTCTCTTACTGTCATGCCATCCGTAAGATGCTTTTCTGTGACTGGT
GAGTACTCAACCAAGTCATTCTGAGAATAGTGTATGCGGCGACCGAGTTGCTCTTGCCCGGCGTCAATAC
GGGATAATACCGCGCCACATAGCAGAACTTTAAAAGTGCTCATCATTGGAAAACGTTCTTCGGGGCGAAA
ACTCTCAAGGATCTTACCGCTGTTGAGATCCAGTTCGATGTAACCCACTCGTGCACCCAACTGATCTTCA
GCATCTTTTACTTTCACCAGCGTTTCTGGGTGAGCAAAAACAGGAAGGCAAAATGCCGCAAAAAAGGGAA
TAAGGGCGACACGGAAATGTTGAATACTCATACTCTTCCTTTTTCAATATTATTGAAGCATTTATCAGGG
TTATTGTCTCATGAGCGGATACATATTTGAATGTATTTAGAAAAATAAACAAATAGGGGTTCCGCGCACA
TTTCCCCGAAAAGTGCCACCTGACGTCGACGGATCGGGAGATCTCCCGATCCCCTATGGTGCACTCTCAG
TACAATCTGCTCTGATGCCGCATAGTTAAGCCAGTATCTGCTCCCTGCTTGTGTGTTGGAGGTCGCTGAG
TAGTGCGCGAGCAAAATTTAAGCTACAACAAGGCAAGGCTTGACCGACAATTGCATGAAGAATCTGCTTA
GGGTTAGGCGTTTTGCGCTGCTTCGCGATGTACGGGCCAGATATACGCGTTGACATTGATTATTGACTAG
TTATTAATAGTAATCAATTACGGGGTCATTAGTTCATAGCCCATATATGGAGTTCCGCGTTACATAACTT
ACGGTAAATGGCCCGCCTGGCTGACCGCCCAACGACCCCCGCCCATTGACGTCAATAATGACGTATGTTC
CCATAGTAACGCCAATAGGGACTTTCCATTGACGTCAATGGGTGGAGTATTTACGGTAAACTGCCCACTT
GGCAGTACATCAAGTGTATCATATGCCAAGTACGCCCCCTATTGACGTCAATGACGGTAAATGGCCCGCC
TGGCATTATGCCCAGTACATGACCTTATGGGACTTTCCTACTTGGCAGTACATCTACGTATTAGTCATCG
CTATTACCATGGTGATGCGGTTTTG
